Addgene plasmid #41512: TAL-4A1
Depositing lab: Veit Hornung. Depositing organization: Universitaetsklinikum Bonn. Publication: A ligation-independent cloning technique for high-throughput assembly of transcription activator-like effector genes. Schmid-Burgk JL, Schmidt T, Kaiser V, Honing K, Hornung V. Nat Biotechnol. 2012 Dec 16. doi: 10.1038/nbt.2460. PubMed 23242165.
Backbone
  Vector backbone: Custom backbone
  Backbone size w/o insert (bp): 2961
  Vector type: PCR Cloning Vector
Growth in bacteria
  Bacterial resistance: Ampicillin, 100 μg/mL
  Growth temperature: 37°C
  Growth strain: DH10B
  Copy number: High Copy
Gene/Insert
  Gene/Insert name: 4A1
  Species: Synthetic
  Insert size (bp): 118
  Cloning method: Unknown
  Sequencing primers: 5′ M13_pUC_fwd; 3′ M13_pUC_rev
Terms and licenses: Academic/Nonprofit Terms; Industry Terms: Not Available to Industry
How to cite: TAL-4A1 was a gift from Veit Hornung (Addgene plasmid # 41512 ; http://n2t.net/addgene:41512 ; RRID:Addgene_41512)
