[The description below was written by a language model from this plasmid's Addgene catalogue record.]
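Description:
TAL-4A1 is a small bacterial cloning plasmid that serves as a building-block component for assembling transcription activator-like effector (TALE) genes. It is built on a custom backbone of about 2.96 kb, catalogued as a PCR cloning vector, and is maintained in E. coli as a high-copy plasmid under ampicillin selection. The record does not name the origin of replication or list any other backbone features. The use of M13/pUC forward and reverse sequencing primers indicates that the insert sits between standard pUC-type primer sites, which allow it to be sequenced or amplified.

The payload is a 118 bp synthetic insert named 4A1. Its length is on the scale of a single TALE repeat unit, and the associated work describes a ligation-independent cloning method for high-throughput assembly of TALE genes, so the plasmid appears to be one member of a library of repeat modules that are joined in a defined order to build custom DNA-binding arrays. In such systems each module typically specifies a repeat, and thus a target base preference, for a particular position in the array. However, the record does not explain what "4A1" encodes in terms of position, repeat-variable residues or overhang design, and the cloning method used to make the plasmid is listed as unknown. No promoter, tag, reporter or eukaryotic expression element is recorded, consistent with a plasmid meant as a source of a DNA part rather than for expression. Its expected use is as a module in constructing designer TALE proteins such as TALE nucleases or TALE-based transcriptional regulators.
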