>Addgene plasmid #41512 | TAL-4A1 | depositor partial sequence | sequence record 55381 | TAL-4A1 sequence 118 bps
GAATGCAGGTTGTCGCCATCGCCTCTAACATCGGGGGAAAGCAGGCTCTTGAGACTGTTCAGAGACTTCT
CCCAGTTCTCTGTCAAGCCCACGGTTTGACACCCGACCAAGGGCATTC
