>Addgene plasmid #41512 | TAL-4A1 | addgene partial sequence | sequence record 55931 | M13_pUC_fwd
TCGAGCTCGGTACCTCGCGAATGCATCTAGATATTTGGGAATGCCCTTGGTCGGGTGTCAAACCGTGGGC
TTGACAGAGAACTGGGAGAAGTCTCTGAACAGTCTCAAGAGCCTGCTTTCCCCCGATGTTAGAGGCGATG
GCGACAACCTGCATTCATTTGGATCGGATCCCGGGCCCGTCGACTGCAGAGGCCTGCATGCAAGCTTGGC
GTAATCATGGTCATAGCTGTTTCCTGTGTGAAATTGTTATCCGCTCACAATTCCACACAACATACGAGCC
GGAAGCATAAAGTGTAAAGCCTGGGGTGCCTAATGAGTGAGCTAACTCACATTAATTGCGTTGCGCTCAC
TGCCCGCTTTCCAGTCGGGAAACCTGTCGTGCCAGCTGCATTAATGAATCGGCCAACGCGCGGGGAGAGG
CGGTTTGCGTATTGGGCGCTCTTCCGCTTCCTCGCTCACTGACTCGCTGCGCTCGGTCGTTCGGCTGCGG
CGAGCGGTATCAGCTCACTCAAAGGCGGTAATACGGTTATCCACAGAATCAGGGGATAACGCAGGAAAGA
ACATGTGAGCAAAAGGCCAGCAAAAGGCCAGGAACCGTAAAAAGGCCGCGTTGCTGGCGTTTTTCCATAG
GCTCCGCCCCCCTGACGAGCATCACAAAAATCGACGCTCAAGTCAGAGGTGGCGAAACCCGACAGGACTA
TAAAGATACCAGGCGTTTCCCCCTGGAAGCTCCCTCGTGCGCTCTCCTGTTCCGACCCTGCCGCTTACCG
GATACCTGTCCGCCTTTCTCCCTTCGGGAAGCGTGGCGCTTTCTCATAGCTCACGCTGTAGGTATCTCAG
TTCGGTGTAGGTCGTTCGCTCCAAGCTGGGCTGTGTGCACGA
